>Addgene plasmid #144741 | TFORF3265 | addgene full sequence | sequence record 404345 | Addgene NGS Result
TTAATGTAGTCTTATGCAATACTCTTGTAGTCTTGCAACATGGTAACGATGAGTTAGCAACATGCCTTAC
AAGGAGAGAAAAAGCACCGTGCATGCCGATTGGTGGAAGTAAGGTGGTACGATCGTGCCTTATTAGGAAG
GCAACAGACGGGTCTGACATGGATTGGACGAACCACTGAATTGCCGCATTGCAGAGATATTGTATTTAAG
TGCCTAGCTCGATACATAAACGGGTCTCTCTGGTTAGACCAGATCTGAGCCTGGGAGCTCTCTGGCTAAC
TAGGGAACCCACTGCTTAAGCCTCAATAAAGCTTGCCTTGAGTGCTTCAAGTAGTGTGTGCCCGTCTGTT
GTGTGACTCTGGTAACTAGAGATCCCTCAGACCCTTTTAGTCAGTGTGGAAAATCTCTAGCAGTGGCGCC
CGAACAGGGACTTGAAAGCGAAAGGGAAACCAGAGGAGCTCTCTCGACGCAGGACTCGGCTTGCTGAAGC
GCGCACGGCAAGAGGCGAGGGGCGGCGACTGGTGAGTACGCCAAAAATTTTGACTAGCGGAGGCTAGAAG
GAGAGAGATGGGTGCGAGAGCGTCAGTATTAAGCGGGGGAGAATTAGATCGCGATGGGAAAAAATTCGGT
TAAGGCCAGGGGGAAAGAAAAAATATAAATTAAAACATATAGTATGGGCAAGCAGGGAGCTAGAACGATT
CGCAGTTAATCCTGGCCTGTTAGAAACATCAGAAGGCTGTAGACAAATACTGGGACAGCTACAACCATCC
CTTCAGACAGGATCAGAAGAACTTAGATCATTATATAATACAGTAGCAACCCTCTATTGTGTGCATCAAA
GGATAGAGATAAAAGACACCAAGGAAGCTTTAGACAAGATAGAGGAAGAGCAAAACAAAAGTAAGACCAC
CGCACAGCAAGCGGCCGCTGATCTTCAGACCTGGAGGAGGAGATATGAGGGACAATTGGAGAAGTGAATT
ATATAAATATAAAGTAGTAAAAATTGAACCATTAGGAGTAGCACCCACCAAGGCAAAGAGAAGAGTGGTG
CAGAGAGAAAAAAGAGCAGTGGGAATAGGAGCTTTGTTCCTTGGGTTCTTGGGAGCAGCAGGAAGCACTA
TGGGCGCAGCGTCAATGACGCTGACGGTACAGGCCAGACAATTATTGTCTGGTATAGTGCAGCAGCAGAA
CAATTTGCTGAGGGCTATTGAGGCGCAACAGCATCTGTTGCAACTCACAGTCTGGGGCATCAAGCAGCTC
CAGGCAAGAATCCTGGCTGTGGAAAGATACCTAAAGGATCAACAGCTCCTGGGGATTTGGGGTTGCTCTG
GAAAACTCATTTGCACCACTGCTGTGCCTTGGAATGCTAGTTGGAGTAATAAATCTCTGGAACAGATTTG
GAATCACACGACCTGGATGGAGTGGGACAGAGAAATTAACAATTACACAAGCTTAATACACTCCTTAATT
GAAGAATCGCAAAACCAGCAAGAAAAGAATGAACAAGAATTATTGGAATTAGATAAATGGGCAAGTTTGT
GGAATTGGTTTAACATAACAAATTGGCTGTGGTATATAAAATTATTCATAATGATAGTAGGAGGCTTGGT
AGGTTTAAGAATAGTTTTTGCTGTACTTTCTATAGTGAATAGAGTTAGGCAGGGATATTCACCATTATCG
TTTCAGACCCACCTCCCAACCCCGAGGGGACCCATGCATTGCATCTCAATTAGTCAGCAACCAGGTGTGG
AAAGTCCCCAGGCTCCCCAGCAGGCAGAAGTATGCAAAGCATGCGTCTCAATTAGTCAGCAACCATAGTC
CCGCCCCTAACTCCGCCCATCCCGCCCCTAACTCCGCCCAGTTCCGCCCATTCTCCGCCCCATGGCTGAC
TAATTTTTTTTATTTATGCAGAGGCCGAGGCCGCCTCGGCCTCTGAGCTATTCCAGAAGTAGTGAGGAGG
CTTTTTTGGAGGCCTAGGCTTTTGCAAAAAGCTTTCTAGAGGTACCACCGGAGCTTACCATGACCGAGTA
CAAGCCCACGGTGCGCCTCGCCACCCGCGACGACGTCCCCAGGGCCGTACGCACCCTCGCCGCCGCGTTC
GCCGACTACCCCGCCACGCGCCACACCGTCGATCCGGACCGCCACATCGAGCGGGTCACCGAGCTGCAAG
AACTCTTCCTCACGCGCGTCGGGCTCGACATCGGCAAGGTGTGGGTCGCGGACGACGGCGCCGCCGTGGC
GGTCTGGACCACGCCGGAGAGCGTCGAAGCGGGGGCGGTGTTCGCCGAGATCGGCCCGCGCATGGCCGAG
TTGAGCGGTTCCCGGCTGGCCGCGCAGCAACAGATGGAAGGCCTCCTGGCGCCGCACCGGCCCAAGGAGC
CCGCGTGGTTCCTGGCCACCGTCGGCGTCTCGCCCGACCACCAGGGCAAGGGTCTGGGCAGCGCCGTCGT
GCTCCCCGGAGTGGAGGCGGCCGAGCGCGCCGGGGTGCCCGCCTTCCTGGAGACCTCCGCGCCCCGCAAC
CTCCCCTTCTACGAGCGGCTCGGCTTCACCGTCACCGCCGACGTCGAGGTGCCCGAAGGACCGCGCACCT
GGTGCATGACCCGCAAGCCCGGTGCCAGTTAACGAATTCTAGATCTTGAGACAAATGGCAGTATTCATCC
ACAATTTTAAAAGAAAAGGGGGGATTGGGGGGTACAGTGCAGGGGAAAGAATAGTAGACATAATAGCAAC
AGACATACAAACTAAAGAATTACAAAAACAAATTACAAAAATTCAAAATTTTCGGGTTTATTACAGGGAC
AGCAGAGATCCACTTTGGCGCCGGCTCGAGGCCTGCAGGTGCAAAGATGGATAAAGTTTTAAACAGAGAG
GAATCTTTGCAGCTAATGGACCTTCTAGGTCTTGAAAGGAGTGGGAATTGGCTCCGGTGCCCGTCAGTGG
GCAGAGCGCACATCGCCCACAGTCCCCGAGAAGTTGGGGGGAGGGGTCGGCAATTGAACCGGTGCCTAGA
GAAGGTGGCGCGGGGTAAACTGGGAAAGTGATGTCGTGTACTGGCTCCGCCTTTTTCCCGAGGGTGGGGG
AGAACCGTATATAAGTGCAGTAGTCGCCGTGAACGTTCTTTTTCGCAACGGGTTTGCCGCCAGAACACAG
GTAAGTGCCGTGTGTGGTTCCCGCGGGCCTGGCCTCTTTACGGGTTATGGCCCTTGCGTGCCTTGAATTA
CTTCCACCTGGCTGCAGTACGTGATTCTTGATCCCGAGCTTCGGGTTGGAAGTGGGTGGGAGAGTTCGAG
GCCTTGCGCTTAAGGAGCCCCTTCGCCTCGTGCTTGAGTTGAGGCCTGGCCTGGGCGCTGGGGCCGCCGC
GTGCGAATCTGGTGGCACCTTCGCGCCTGTCTCGCTGCTTTCGATAAGTCTCTAGCCATTTAAAATTTTT
GATGACCTGCTGCGACGCTTTTTTTCTGGCAAGATAGTCTTGTAAATGCGGGCCAAGATCTGCACACTGG
TATTTCGGTTTTTGGGGCCGCGGGCGGCGACGGGGCCCGTGCGTCCCAGCGCACATGTTCGGCGAGGCGG
GGCCTGCGAGCGCGGCCACCGAGAATCGGACGGGGGTAGTCTCAAGCTGGCCGGCCTGCTCTGGTGCCTG
GCCTCGCGCCGCCGTGTATCGCCCCGCCCTGGGCGGCAAGGCTGGCCCGGTCGGCACCAGTTGCGTGAGC
GGAAAGATGGCCGCTTCCCGGCCCTGCTGCAGGGAGCTCAAAATGGAGGACGCGGCGCTCGGGAGAGCGG
GCGGGTGAGTCACCCACACAAAGGAAAAGGGCCTTTCCGTCCTCAGCCGTCGCTTCATGTGACTCCACGG
AGTACCGGGCGCCGTCCAGGCACCTCGATTAGTTCTCGAGCTTTTGGAGTACGTCGTCTTTAGGTTGGGG
GGAGGGGTTTTATGCGATGGAGTTTCCCCACACTGAGTGGGTGGAGACTGAAGTTAGGCCAGCTTGGCAC
TTGATGTAATTCTCCTTGGAATTTGCCCTTTTTGAGTTTGGATCTTGGTTCATTCTCAAGCCTCAGACAG
TGGTTCAAAGTTTTTTTCTTCCATTTCAGGTGTCGTGAGGCTAGCATCGATTGATCAACAAGTTTGTACA
AAAAAGTTGGCACCATGGCGGCGGAAGAGGAGGCTGCGGCGGGAGGTAAAGTGTTGAGAGAGGAGAACCA
GTGCATTGCTCCTGTGGTTTCCAGCCGCGTGAGTCCAGGGACAAGACCAACAGCTATGGGGTCTTTCAGC
TCACACATGACAGAGTTTCCACGAAAACGCAAAGGAAGTGATTCAGACCCATCCCAAGAAGCTCATAGCC
AAACTGAAAAGCGGAGGAGAGATAAAATGAATAACCTGATTGAAGAACTGTCTGCAATGATCCCTCAGTG
CAACCCCATGGCGCGTAAACTGGACAAACTTACAGTTTTAAGAATGGCTGTTCAACACTTGAGATCTTTA
AAAGGCTTGACAAATTCTTATGTGGGAAGTAATTATAGACCATCATTTCTTCAGGATAATGAGCTCAGAC
ATTTAATCCTTAAGACTGCAGAAGGCTTCTTATTTGTGGTTGGATGTGAAAGAGGAAAAATTCTCTTCGT
TTCTAAGTCAGTCTCCAAAATACTTAATTATGATCAGGCTAGTTTGACTGGACAAAGCTTATTTGACTTC
TTACATCCAAAAGATGTTGCCAAAGTAAAGGAACAACTTTCTTCTTTTGATATTTCACCAAGAGAAAAGC
TAATAGATGCCAAAACTGGTTTGCAAGTTCACAGTAATCTCCACGCTGGAAGGACACGTGTGTATTCTGG
CTCAAGACGATCTTTTTTCTGTCGGATAAAGAGTTGTAAAATCTCTGTCAAAGAAGAGCATGGATGCTTA
CCCAACTCAAAGAAGAAAGAGCACAGAAAATTCTATACTATCCATTGCACTGGTTACTTGAGAAGCTGGC
CTCCAAATATTGTTGGAATGGAAGAAGAAAGGAACAGTAAGAAAGACAACAGTAATTTTACCTGCCTTGT
GGCCATTGGAAGATTACAGCCATATATTGTTCCACAGAACAGTGGAGAGATTAATGTGAAACCAACTGAA
TTTATAACCCGGTTTGCAGTGAATGGAAAATTTGTCTATGTAGATCAAAGGGCAACAGCGATTTTAGGAT
ATCTGCCTCAGGAACTTTTGGGAACTTCTTGTTATGAATATTTTCATCAAGATGACCACAATAATTTGAC
TGACAAGCACAAAGCAGTTCTACAGAGTAAGGAGAAAATACTTACAGATTCCTACAAATTCAGAGCAAAA
GATGGCTCTTTTGTAACTTTAAAAAGCCAATGGTTTAGTTTCACAAATCCTTGGACAAAAGAACTGGAAT
ATATTGTATCTGTCAACACTTTAGTTTTGGGACATAGTGAGCCTGGAGAAGCATCATTTTTACCTTGTAG
CTCTCAATCATCAGAAGAATCCTCTAGACAGTCCTGTATGAGTGTACCTGGAATGTCTACTGGAACAGTA
CTTGGTGCTGGTAGTATTGGAACAGATATTGCAAATGAAATTCTGGATTTACAGAGGTTACAGTCTTCTT
CATACCTTGATGATTCGAGTCCAACAGGTTTAATGAAAGATACTCATACTGTAAACTGCAGGAGTATGTC
AAATAAGGAGTTGTTTCCACCAAGTCCTTCTGAAATGGGGGAGCTAGAGGCTACCAGGCAAAACCAGAGT
ACTGTTGCTGTCCACAGCCATGAGCCACTCCTCAGTGATGGTGCACAGTTGGATTTCGATGCCCTATGTG
ACAATGATGACACAGCCATGGCTGCATTTATGAATTACTTAGAAGCAGAGGGGGGCCTGGGAGACCCTGG
GGACTTCAGTGACATCCAGTGGACCCTCTTGCCAACTTTCTTGTACAAAGTGGTTGATATCGGTAAGCCT
ATCCCTAACCCTCTCCTCGGTCTCGATTCTACGTAGTAATGAACTAGTCCGTAACTTGAAAGTATTTCGA
TTTCTTGGCTTTATATATCTTGTGGAAAGGACGATCCGGCCCACACACAGCCCCTCTAACGCGTTAAGTC
GACAATCAACCTCTGGATTACAAAATTTGTGAAAGATTGACTGGTATTCTTAACTATGTTGCTCCTTTTA
CGCTATGTGGATACGCTGCTTTAATGCCTTTGTATCATGCTATTGCTTCCCGTATGGCTTTCATTTTCTC
CTCCTTGTATAAATCCTGGTTGCTGTCTCTTTATGAGGAGTTGTGGCCCGTTGTCAGGCAACGTGGCGTG
GTGTGCACTGTGTTTGCTGACGCAACCCCCACTGGTTGGGGCATTGCCACCACCTGTCAGCTCCTTTCCG
GGACTTTCGCTTTCCCCCTCCCTATTGCCACGGCGGAACTCATCGCCGCCTGCCTTGCCCGCTGCTGGAC
AGGGGCTCGGCTGTTGGGCACTGACAATTCCGTGGTGTTGTCGGGGAAATCATCGTCCTTTCCTTGGCTG
CTCGCCTGTGTTGCCACCTGGATTCTGCGCGGGACGTCCTTCTGCTACGTCCCTTCGGCCCTCAATCCAG
CGGACCTTCCTTCCCGCGGCCTGCTGCCGGCTCTGCGGCCTCTTCCGCGTCTTCGCCTTCGCCCTCAGAC
GAGTCGGATCTCCCTTTGGGCCGCCTCCCCGCGTCGACTTTAAGACCAATGACTTACAAGGCAGCTGTAG
ATCTTAGCCACTTTTTAAAAGAAAAGGGGGGACTGGAAGGGCTAATTCACTCCCAACGAAGACAAGATCT
GCTTTTTGCTTGTACTGGGTCTCTCTGGTTAGACCAGATCTGAGCCTGGGAGCTCTCTGGCTAACTAGGG
AACCCACTGCTTAAGCCTCAATAAAGCTTGCCTTGAGTGCTTCAAGTAGTGTGTGCCCGTCTGTTGTGTG
ACTCTGGTAACTAGAGATCCCTCAGACCCTTTTAGTCAGTGTGGAAAATCTCTAGCAGTACGTATAGTAG
TTCATGTCATCTTATTATTCAGTATTTATAACTTGCAAAGAAATGAATATCAGAGAGTGAGAGGAACTTG
TTTATTGCAGCTTATAATGGTTACAAATAAAGCAATAGCATCACAAATTTCACAAATAAAGCATTTTTTT
CACTGCATTCTAGTTGTGGTTTGTCCAAACTCATCAATGTATCTTATCATGTCTGGCTCTAGCTATCCCG
CCCCTAACTCCGCCCATCCCGCCCCTAACTCCGCCCAGTTCCGCCCATTCTCCGCCCCATGGCTGACTAA
TTTTTTTTATTTATGCAGAGGCCGAGGCCGCCTCGGCCTCTGAGCTATTCCAGAAGTAGTGAGGAGGCTT
TTTTGGAGGCCTAGGGACGTACCCAATTCGCCCTATAGTGAGTCGTATTACGCGCGCTCACTGGCCGTCG
TTTTACAACGTCGTGACTGGGAAAACCCTGGCGTTACCCAACTTAATCGCCTTGCAGCACATCCCCCTTT
CGCCAGCTGGCGTAATAGCGAAGAGGCCCGCACCGATCGCCCTTCCCAACAGTTGCGCAGCCTGAATGGC
GAATGGG
[124 nt withheld, positions 7568-7691]
C
[91 nt withheld, positions 7693-7783]
A
[49 nt withheld, positions 7785-7833]
CCTTTGACGTTGGAGTCCACGTTCTTT
[37 nt withheld, positions 7861-7897]
ACCCTATCTCGGTCTATTCTTTTGATTTATAAGGGATTTTGCCGATTTCGGCCTATTGGTTAAAAAATGA
GCTGATTTAACAAAAATTTAACGCGAATTTTAACAAAATATTAACGCTTACAATTTAGGTGGCACTTTTC
GGGGAAATGTGCGCGGAACCCCTATTTGTTTATTTTTCTAAATACATTCAAATATGTATCCGCTCATGAG
ACAATAACCCTGATAAATGCTTCAATAATATTGAAAAAGGAAGAGTATGAGTATTCAACATTTCCGTGTC
GCCCTTATTCCCTTTTTTGCGGCATTTTGCCTTCCTGTTTTTGCTCACCCAGAAACGCTGGTGAAAGTAA
AAGATGCTGAAGATCAGTTGGGTGCACGAGTGGGTTACATCGAACTGGATCTCAACAGCGGTAAGATCCT
TGAGAGTTTTCGCCCCGAAGAACGTTTTCCAATGATGAGCACTTTTAAAGTTCTGCTATGTGGCGCGGTA
TTATCCCGTATTGACGCCGGGCAAGAGCAACTCGGTCGCCGCATACACTATTCTCAGAATGACTTGGTTG
AGTACTCACCAGTCACAGAAAAGCATCTTACGGATGGCATGACAGTAAGAGAATTATGCAGTGCTGCCAT
AACCATGAGTGATAACACTGCGGCCAACTTACTTCTGACAACGATCGGAGGACCGAAGGAGCTAACCGCT
TTTTTGCACAACATGGGGGATCATGTAACTCGCCTTGATCGTTGGGAACCGGAGCTGAATGAAGCCATAC
CAAACGACGAGCGTGACACCACGATGCCTGTAGCAATGGCAACAACGTTGCGCAAACTATTAACTGGCGA
ACTACTTACTCTAGCTTCCCGGCAACAATTAATAGACTGGATGGAGGCGGATAAAGTTGCAGGACCACTT
CTGCGCTCGGCCCTTCCGGCTGGCTGGTTTATTGCTGATAAATCTGGAGCCGGTGAGCGTGGGTCTCGCG
GTATCATTGCAGCACTGGGGCCAGATGGTAAGCCCTCCCGTATCGTAGTTATCTACACGACGGGGAGTCA
GGCAACTATGGATGAACGAAATAGACAGATCGCTGAGATAGGTGCCTCACTGATTAAGCATTGGTAACTG
TCAGACCAAGTTTACTCATATATACTTTAGATTGATTTAAAACTTCATTTTTAATTTAAAAGGATCTAGG
TGAAGATCCTTTTTGATAATCTCATGACCAAAATCCCTTAACGTGAGTTTTCGTTCCACTGAGCGTCAGA
CCCCGTAGAAAAGATCAAAGGATCTTCTTGAGATCCTTTTTTTCTGCGCGTAATCTGCTGCTTGCAAACA
AAAAAACCACCGCTACCAGCGGTGGTTTGTTTGCCGGATCAAGAGCTACCAACTCTTTTTCCGAAGGTAA
CTGGCTTCAGCAGAGCGCAGATACCAAATACTGTTCTTCTAGTGTAGCCGTAGTTAGGCCACCACTTCAA
GAACTCTGTAGCACCGCCTACATACCTCGCTCTGCTAATCCTGTTACCAGTGGCTGCTGCCAGTGGCGAT
AAGTCGTGTCTTACCGGGTTGGACTCAAGACGATAGTTACCGGATAAGGCGCAGCGGTCGGGCTGAACGG
GGGGTTCGTGCACACAGCCCAGCTTGGAGCGAACGACCTACACCGAACTGAGATACCTACAGCGTGAGCT
ATGAGAAAGCGCCACGCTTCCCGAAGGGAGAAAGGCGGACAGGTATCCGGTAAGCGGCAGGGTCGGAACA
GGAGAGCGCACGAGGGAGCTTCCAGGGGGAAACGCCTGGTATCTTTATAGTCCTGTCGGGTTTCGCCACC
TCTGACTTGAGCGTCGATTTTTGTGATGCTCGTCAGGGGGGCGGAGCCTATGGAAAAACGCCAGCAACGC
GGCCTTTTTACGGTTCCTGGCCTTTTGCTGGCCTTTTGCTCACATGTTCTTTCCTGCGTTATCCCCTGAT
TCTGTGGATAACCGTATTACCGCCTTTGAGTGAGCTGATACCGCTCGCCGCAGCCGAACGACCGAGCGCA
GCGAGTCAGTGAGCGAGGAAGCGGAAGAGCGCCCAATACGCAAACCGCCTCTCCCCGCGCGTTGGCCGAT
TCATTAATGCAGCTGGCACGACAGGTTTCCCGACTGGAAAGCGGGCAGTGAGCGCAACGCAATTAATGTG
AGTTAGCTCACTCATTAGGCACCCCAGGCTTTACACTTTATGCTTCCGGCTCGTATGTTGTGTGGAATTG
TGAGCGGATAACAATTTCACACAGGAAACAGCTATGACCATGATTACGCCAAGCGCGCAATTAACCCTCA
CTAAAGGGAACAAAAGCTGGAGCTGCAAGC
Features (pLannotate 1.2.2; 34 found; start..end, strand, type, name):
      5..231     +  promoter       RSV promoter: Rous sarcoma virus enhancer/promoter
    232..412     +  LTR            5' LTR (truncated): truncated 5' long terminal repeat (LTR) from HIV-1
    459..584     +  misc_feature   HIV-1 Ψ: packaging signal of human immunodeficiency virus type 1
    568..931     +  CDS            HIV-1 gag (fragment): gag protein from human immunodeficiency virus 1; gag
   1077..1310    +  misc_feature   RRE: The Rev response element (RRE) of HIV-1 allows for Rev-dependent mRNA export from the nucleus to the cytoplasm.
   1687..1713    +  CDS            Rev (fragment): human immunodeficiency virus 1 (HIV-1) Rev protein; rev; enhances nuclear export of unspliced and incompletely spliced viral mRNAs
   1720..1743    +  promoter       SV40 promoter (fragment): SV40 early promoter
   1744..1815    +  promoter       SV40 promoter (fragment): SV40 enhancer and early promoter
   1839..1974    +  rep_origin     SV40 ori: SV40 origin of replication
   2020..2616    +  CDS            PuroR (fragment): puromycin N-acetyltransferase; pac from Streptomyces; confers resistance to puromycin
   2665..2782    +  misc_feature   cPPT/CTS: central polypurine tract and central termination sequence of HIV-1
   2847..2913    +  CDS            small t antigen (fragment): SV40 (simian virus 40) small t antigen
   2920..4098    +  promoter       EF-1α promoter: strong constitutive promoter for human elongation factor EF-1α
   4119..4136    +  protein_bind   attB1 (fragment): mutant version of attB; core recombination site for the Gateway® BP reaction BP Clonase™
   4145..5908    +  CDS            ARNTL2 (fragment): BMAL2_HUMAN - Also known as BHLHE6, BMAL2, CLIF, MOP9, PASD9. Experimental evidence at protein level: Swiss-Prot protein existence level 1. Transcriptional activator which forms a core component of the circadian clock. The circadian clock, an internal time-keeping system, regulates various physiological processes through the generation of approximately 24 hour circadian rhythms in gene expression, which are translated into rhythms in metabolism and behavior. It is derived from the Latin roots 'circa' (about) and 'diem' (day) and acts as an important regulator of a wide array of physiological f
   5916..5933    -  protein_bind   attB2 (fragment): mutant version of attB; core recombination site for the Gateway® BP reaction BP Clonase™
   5942..5983    +  CDS            V5 tag: epitope tag from simian virus 5
   5999..6052    +  promoter       U6 promoter (fragment): RNA polymerase III promoter for human U6 snRNA
   6094..6682    +  misc_feature   WPRE: woodchuck hepatitis virus posttranscriptional regulatory element
   6733..6752    +  misc_feature   cPPT/CTS (fragment): central polypurine tract and central termination sequence of HIV-1
   6754..6987    +  LTR            3' LTR (ΔU3): self-inactivating 3' long terminal repeat (LTR) from HIV-1
   7065..7186    +  polyA_signal   SV40 poly(A) signal: SV40 polyadenylation signal
   7226..7361    +  rep_origin     SV40 ori: SV40 origin of replication
   7382..7400    -  promoter       T7 promoter: promoter for bacteriophage T7 RNA polymerase
   7408..7563    +  CDS            lacZα (fragment): LacZα fragment of β-galactosidase; lacZ fragment
   7568..7996    +  rep_origin     f1 ori (sequence partly withheld): f1 bacteriophage origin of replication; arrow indicates direction of (+) strand synthesis
   8049..8153    +  promoter       AmpR promoter: bla
   8154..9014    +  CDS            AmpR: β-lactamase; bla; confers resistance to ampicillin, carbenicillin, and related antibiotics
   9185..9773    +  rep_origin     ori: high-copy-number ColE1/pMB1/pBR322/pUC origin of replication
   9956..10048   +  CDS            lacI (fragment): lac repressor; lacI; The lac repressor binds to the lac operator to inhibit transcription in E. coli. This inhibition can be relieved by adding lactose or isopropyl-β-D-thiogalactopyranoside (IPTG).
  10061..10082   +  protein_bind   CAP binding site: CAP binding activates transcription in the presence of cAMP. E. coli catabolite activator protein
  10097..10127   +  promoter       lac promoter: promoter for the E. coli lac operon
  10135..10151   +  protein_bind   lac operator: The lac repressor binds to the lac operator to inhibit transcription in E. coli. This inhibition can be relieved by adding lactose or isopropyl-β-D-thiogalactopyranoside (IPTG). lac repressor encoded by lacI
  10196..10214   +  promoter       T3 promoter: promoter for bacteriophage T3 RNA polymerase
