[The description below was written by a language model from this plasmid's Addgene catalogue record and pLannotate feature annotations shown in this document.]
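Description:
TFORF3265 is a lentiviral mammalian expression plasmid built on the pLX_TRC317 backbone from the Broad Institute Genetic Perturbation Platform, and it belongs to a barcoded library of transcription factor open reading frames. It carries human ARNTL2 (also called BMAL2, CLIF or MOP9), a bHLH-PAS transcriptional activator that forms part of the core circadian clock. The ORF was introduced by Gateway cloning, so it is flanked by attB1 and attB2 recombination scars. It is driven by the strong constitutive EF-1α promoter and fused at its C terminus to a V5 epitope tag for detection. A WPRE downstream of the cassette enhances transcript stability and expression. The record states that each library member carries a unique 24-bp barcode, but the barcode is not annotated in the feature table, so its position cannot be given from this record.

The viral framework is a third-generation, self-inactivating design. An RSV promoter drives a truncated HIV-1 5' LTR, followed by the Ψ packaging signal with a gag fragment, the RRE for Rev-dependent export of the genomic RNA, a cPPT/CTS, and a ΔU3 3' LTR with an SV40 polyadenylation signal beyond it. An SV40 promoter/origin element upstream of the EF-1α cassette drives puromycin N-acetyltransferase, which allows selection of transduced cells. In bacteria the plasmid is maintained through a high-copy ColE1/pUC origin and ampicillin resistance, and an f1 origin and lac-derived remnants are also present. The depositor warns that recombination can occur during propagation, as is common for LTR-containing plasmids. The construct is intended for overexpressing ARNTL2 individually or in pooled screens, where barcode readout identifies which transcription factor each cell received, for example in directed differentiation studies.
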