Addgene plasmid #144741: TFORF3265
Purpose: Lentiviral vector for overexpressing transcription factor ORFs with unique 24-bp barcodes. Barcodes facilitate identification of transcription factors in pooled screens.
Depositing lab: Feng Zhang. Depositing organization: Broad Institute. Publication: A transcription factor atlas of directed differentiation. Joung J, Ma S, Tay T, Geiger-Schuller KR, Kirchgatterer PC, Verdine VK, Guo B, Arias-Garcia MA, Allen WE, Singh A, Kuksenko O, Abudayyeh OO, Gootenberg JS, Fu Z, Macrae RK, Buenrostro JD, Regev A, Zhang F. Cell. 2023 Jan 5;186(1):209-229.e26. doi: 10.1016/j.cell.2022.11.026. PubMed 36608654.
Backbone
  Vector backbone: pLX_TRC317
  Backbone manufacturer: Broad Institute Genetic Perturbation Platform
  Backbone size w/o insert (bp): 8264
  Vector type: Mammalian Expression, Lentiviral
  Selectable markers: Puromycin
Growth in bacteria
  Bacterial resistance: Ampicillin, 100 μg/mL
  Growth temperature: 37°C
  Growth strain: NEB Stable
  Copy number: High Copy
Gene/Insert
  Gene/Insert name: ARNTL2
  Species: H. sapiens (human)
  Insert size (bp): 1973
  Entrez Gene: BMAL2 (a.k.a. ARNTL2, CLIF, MOP9, PASD9, bHLHe6)
  Promoter: EF1a
  Tag / fusion protein: V5 (C terminal on insert)
  Cloning method: Gateway Cloning
  Sequencing primers: 5′ GGGTGGAGACTGAAGTTAGGCCAG; 3′ CACATAGCGTAAAAGGAGCAACATAG
Resource information
  A portion of this plasmid was derived from a plasmid made by: Broad Institute Genetic Perturbation Platform
Terms and licenses: Academic/Nonprofit Terms; Industry Terms: Not Available to Industry
Depositor comments: NM_001248004.1 Please test multiple small colonies in case of plasmid recombination. To make this collection available in a timely manner, a portion of this collection was not fully sequenced by Addgene. If an Addgene verified full plasmid sequence is not available, please contact us prior to placing an order to request the full sequence.
How to cite: TFORF3265 was a gift from Feng Zhang (Addgene plasmid # 144741 ; http://n2t.net/addgene:144741 ; RRID:Addgene_144741)
