>Addgene plasmid #144741 | TFORF3265 | depositor partial sequence | sequence record 286338 | Insert
ATCGATTGATCAACAAGTTTGTACAAAAAAGTTGGCACCATGGCGGCGGAAGAGGAGGCTGCGGCGGGAG
GTAAAGTGTTGAGAGAGGAGAACCAGTGCATTGCTCCTGTGGTTTCCAGCCGCGTGAGTCCAGGGACAAG
ACCAACAGCTATGGGGTCTTTCAGCTCACACATGACAGAGTTTCCACGAAAACGCAAAGGAAGTGATTCA
GACCCATCCCAAGAAGCTCATAGCCAAACTGAAAAGCGGAGGAGAGATAAAATGAATAACCTGATTGAAG
AACTGTCTGCAATGATCCCTCAGTGCAACCCCATGGCGCGTAAACTGGACAAACTTACAGTTTTAAGAAT
GGCTGTTCAACACTTGAGATCTTTAAAAGGCTTGACAAATTCTTATGTGGGAAGTAATTATAGACCATCA
TTTCTTCAGGATAATGAGCTCAGACATTTAATCCTTAAGACTGCAGAAGGCTTCTTATTTGTGGTTGGAT
GTGAAAGAGGAAAAATTCTCTTCGTTTCTAAGTCAGTCTCCAAAATACTTAATTATGATCAGGCTAGTTT
GACTGGACAAAGCTTATTTGACTTCTTACATCCAAAAGATGTTGCCAAAGTAAAGGAACAACTTTCTTCT
TTTGATATTTCACCAAGAGAAAAGCTAATAGATGCCAAAACTGGTTTGCAAGTTCACAGTAATCTCCACG
CTGGAAGGACACGTGTGTATTCTGGCTCAAGACGATCTTTTTTCTGTCGGATAAAGAGTTGTAAAATCTC
TGTCAAAGAAGAGCATGGATGCTTACCCAACTCAAAGAAGAAAGAGCACAGAAAATTCTATACTATCCAT
TGCACTGGTTACTTGAGAAGCTGGCCTCCAAATATTGTTGGAATGGAAGAAGAAAGGAACAGTAAGAAAG
ACAACAGTAATTTTACCTGCCTTGTGGCCATTGGAAGATTACAGCCATATATTGTTCCACAGAACAGTGG
AGAGATTAATGTGAAACCAACTGAATTTATAACCCGGTTTGCAGTGAATGGAAAATTTGTCTATGTAGAT
CAAAGGGCAACAGCGATTTTAGGATATCTGCCTCAGGAACTTTTGGGAACTTCTTGTTATGAATATTTTC
ATCAAGATGACCACAATAATTTGACTGACAAGCACAAAGCAGTTCTACAGAGTAAGGAGAAAATACTTAC
AGATTCCTACAAATTCAGAGCAAAAGATGGCTCTTTTGTAACTTTAAAAAGCCAATGGTTTAGTTTCACA
AATCCTTGGACAAAAGAACTGGAATATATTGTATCTGTCAACACTTTAGTTTTGGGACATAGTGAGCCTG
GAGAAGCATCATTTTTACCTTGTAGCTCTCAATCATCAGAAGAATCCTCTAGACAGTCCTGTATGAGTGT
ACCTGGAATGTCTACTGGAACAGTACTTGGTGCTGGTAGTATTGGAACAGATATTGCAAATGAAATTCTG
GATTTACAGAGGTTACAGTCTTCTTCATACCTTGATGATTCGAGTCCAACAGGTTTAATGAAAGATACTC
ATACTGTAAACTGCAGGAGTATGTCAAATAAGGAGTTGTTTCCACCAAGTCCTTCTGAAATGGGGGAGCT
AGAGGCTACCAGGCAAAACCAGAGTACTGTTGCTGTCCACAGCCATGAGCCACTCCTCAGTGATGGTGCA
CAGTTGGATTTCGATGCCCTATGTGACAATGATGACACAGCCATGGCTGCATTTATGAATTACTTAGAAG
CAGAGGGGGGCCTGGGAGACCCTGGGGACTTCAGTGACATCCAGTGGACCCTCTTGCCAACTTTCTTGTA
CAAAGTGGTTGATATCGGTAAGCCTATCCCTAACCCTCTCCTCGGTCTCGATTCTACGTAGTAATGAACT
AGTCCGTAACTTGAAAGTATTTCGATTTCTTGGCTTTATATATCTTGTGGAAAGGACGATCCGGCCCACA
CACAGCCCCTCTA
