>Addgene plasmid #144741 | TFORF3265 | depositor partial sequence | sequence record 286339 | Barcode
TCCGGCCCACACACAGCCCCTCTA
